>Addgene plasmid #79403 | pCAG/hArf4(WT)-HA | addgene partial sequence | sequence record 176252 | Addgene Partial NGS Result
GGCTCGGGGGAGGGGCGCGGCGGCCCCCGGAGCGCCGGCGGCTGTCGAGGCGCGGCGAGCCGCAGCCATT
GCCTTTTATGGTAATCGTGCGAGAGGGCGCAGGGACTTCCTTTGTCCCAAATCTGTGCGGAGCCGAAATC
TGGGAGGCGCCGCCGCACCCCCTCTAGCGGGCGCGGGGCGAAGCGGTGCGGCGCCGGCAGGAAGGAAATG
GGCGGGGAGGGCCTTCGTGCGTCGCCGCGCCGCCGTCCCCTTCTCCCTCTCCAGCCTCGGGGCTGTCCGC
GGGGGGACGGCTGCCTTCGGGGGGGACGGGGCAGGGCGGGGTTCGGCTTCTGGCGTGTGACCGGCGGCTC
TAGAGCCTCTGCTAACCATGTTCATGCCTTCTTCTTTTTCCTACAGCTCCTGGGCAACGTGCTGGTTATT
GTGCTGTCTCATCATTTTGGCAAAGAATTTGCTAGCGAGCTCGCGGCCGCAGATCCGCCACCATGGGCCT
CACTATCTCCTCCCTCTTCTCCCGACTATTTGGCAAGAAGCAGATGCGCATTTTGATGGTTGGATTGGAT
GCTGCTGGCAAGACAACCATTCTGTATAAACTGAAGTTAGGGGAGATAGTCACCACCATTCCTACCATTG
GTTTTAATGTGGAAACAGTAGAATATAAGAACATTTGTTTCACAGTATGGGATGTTGGTGGTCAAGATAG
AATTAGGCCTCTCTGGAAGCATTACTTCCAGAATACCCAGGGTCTTATTTTTGTGGTAGATAGCAACGAT
CGTGAAAGAATTCAGGAAGTAGCAGATGAGCTGCAGAAAATGCTTCTGGTAGATGAATTGAGAGATGCAG
TGCTGCTACTTTTTGCAAACAAACAGGATTTGCCAAATGCTATGGCCATCAGTGAAATGACAGATAAACT
AGGGCTTCAGTCTCTTCGTAACAGAACATGGTATGTTCAAGCCACTTGTGCAACACAAGGAACTGGTCTG
TATGAAGGACTTGACTGGCTGTCAAATGAGCTTTCAAAACGTCTCGAGGTACCGAATTCGTACCCATACG
ACGTCCCAGACTACGCTTAATTCACTCCTCAGGTGCAGGCTGCCTATCAGAAGGTGGTGGCTGGTGTGGC
CAATGCCCTGGCTCACAAATACCACTGAGATCGATCTTTTTCCCTCTGCCAAAAATTATGGGGACATCAT
GAAGCCCCTTGAGCATCTGACTTCTGGCTAATAAAGGAAATTTATTTTCATTGCAATAGTGTGTTGGAAT
TTTTTGTGTCTCTCACTCGGAAGGACATATGGGAGGGCAAATCATTTAAAACATCAGAATGAGTATTTGG
TTTAGAGTTTGGCAACATATGCCCATATGCTGGCTGCCATGAACAAAGGTTGGCTATAAAGAGGTCATCA
GTATATGAAACAGCCCCCTGCTGTCCATTCCTTATTCCATAGAAAAGCCTTGACTTGAGGTTAGATTTTT
TTTATATTTTGTTTTGTGTTATTTTTTTCTTTAACATCCCTAAAATTTTCCTTACATGTTTTACTAGCCA
GATTTTTCCTCCTCTCCTGACTACTCCCAGTCATAGCTGTCCCTCTTCTCTTATGGAGATCCCTCGACCT
GCAGCCCAAGCTTGGCGTAATCATGGTCATAGCTGTTTCCTGTGTGAAATTGTTATCCGCTCACAATTCC
ACACAACATACGAGCCGGAAGCATAAAGTGTAAAGCCTGGGGTGCCTAATGAGTGAGCTAACTCACATTA
ATTGCGTTGCGCTCACTGCCCGCTTTCCAGTCGGGAAACCTGTCGTGCCAGCGGATCCGCATCTCAATTA
GTCAGCAACCATAGTCCCGCCCCTAACTCCGCCCATCCCGCCCCTAACTCCGCCCAGTTCCGCCCATTCT
CCGCCCCATGGCTGACTAATTTTTTTTATTTATGCAGAGGCCGAGGCCGCCTCGGCCTCTGAGCTATTCC
AGAAGTAGTGAGGAGGCTTTTTTGGAGGCCTAGGCTTTTGCAAAAAGCTAACTTGTTTATTGCAGCTTAT
AATGGTTACAAATAAAGCAATAGCATCACAAATTTCACAAATAAAGCATTTTTTTCACTGCATTCTAGTT
GTGGTTTGTCCAAACTCATCAATGTATCTTATCATGTCTGGATCCGCTGCATTAATGAATCGGCCAACGC
GCGGGGAGAGGCGGTTTGCGTATTGGGCGCTCTTCCGCTTCCTCGCTCACTGACTCGCTGCGCTCGGTCG
TTCGGCTGCGGCGAGCGGTATCAGCTCACTCAAAGGCGGTAATACGGTTATCCACAGAATCAGGGGATAA
CGCAGGAAAGAACATGTGAGCAAAAGGCCAGCAAAAGGCCAGGAACCGTAAAAAGGCCGCGTTGCTGGCG
TTTTTCCATAGGCTCCGCCCCCCTGACGAGCATCACAAAAATCGACGCTCAAGTCAGAGGTGGCGAAACC
CGACAGGACTATAAAGATACCAGGCGTTTCCCCCTGGAAGCTCCCTCGTGCGCTCTCCTGTTCCGACCCT
GCCGCTTACCGGATACCTGTCCGCCTTTCTCCCTTCGGGAAGCGTGGCGCTTTCTCATAGCTCACGCTGT
AGGTATCTCAGTTCGGTGTAGGTCGTTCGCTCCAAGCTGGGCTGTGTGCACGAACCCCCCGTTCAGCCCG
ACCGCTGCGCCTTATCCGGTAACTATCGTCTTGAGTCCAACCCGGTAAGACACGACTTATCGCCACTGGC
AGCAGCCACTGGTAACAGGATTAGCAGAGCGAGGTATGTAGGCGGTGCTACAGAGTTCTTGAAGTGGTGG
CCTAACTACGGCTACACTAGAAGAACAGTATTTGGTATCTGCGCTCTGCTGAAGCCAGTTACCTTCGGAA
AAAGAGTTGGTAGCTCTTGATCCGGCAAACAAACCACCGCTGGTAGCGGTGGTTTTTTTGTTTGCAAGCA
GCAGATTACGCGCAGAAAAAAAGGATCTCAAGAAGATCCTTTGATCTTTTCTACGGGGTCTGACGCTCAG
TGGAACGAAAACTCACGTTAAGGGATTTTGGTCATGAGATTATCAAAAAGGATCTTCACCTAGATCCTTT
TAAATTAAAAATGAAGTTTTAAATCAATCTAAAGTATATATGAGTAAACTTGGTCTGACAGTTACCAATG
CTTAATCAGTGAGGCACCTATCTCAGCGATCTGTCTATTTCGTTCATCCATAGTTGCCTGACTCCCCGTC
GTGTAGATAACTACGATACGGGAGGGCTTACCATCTGGCCCCAGTGCTGCAATGATACCGCGAGACCCAC
GCTCACCGGCTCCAGATTTATCAGCAATAAACCAGCCAGCCGGAAGGGCCGAGCGCAGAAGTGGTCCTGC
AACTTTATCCGCCTCCATCCAGTCTATTAATTGTTGCCGGGAAGCTAGAGTAAGTAGTTCGCCAGTTAAT
AGTTTGCGCAACGTTGTTGCCATTGCTACAGGCATCGTGGTGTCACGCTCGTCGTTTGGTATGGCTTCAT
TCAGCTCCGGTTCCCAACGATCAAGGCGAGTTACATGATCCCCCATGTTGTGCAAAAAAGCGGTTAGCTC
CTTCGGTCCTCCGATCGTTGTCAGAAGTAAGTTGGCCGCAGTGTTATCACTCATGGTTATGGCAGCACTG
CATAATTCTCTTACTGTCATGCCATCCGTAAGATGCTTTTCTGTGACTGGTGAGTACTCAACCAAGTCAT
TCTGAGAATAGTGTATGCGGCGACCGAGTTGCTCTTGCCCGGCGTCAATACGGGATAATACCGCGCCACA
TAGCAGAACTTTAAAAGTGCTCATCATTGGAAAACGTTCTTCGGGGCGAAAACTCTCAAGGATCTTACCG
CTGTTGAGATCCAGTTCGATGTAACCCACTCGTGCACCCAACTGATCTTCAGCATCTTTTACTTTCACCA
GCGTTTCTGGGTGAGCAAAAACAGGAAGGCAAAATGCCGCAAAAAAGGGAATAAGGGCGACACGGAAATG
TTGAATACTCATACTCTTCCTTTTTCAATATTATTGAAGCATTTATCAGGGTTATTGTCTCATGAGCGGA
TACATATTTGAATGTATTTAGAAAAATAAACAAATAGGGGTTCCGCGCACATTTCCCCGAAAAGTGCCAC
CTGGGTCGAGCAGTGTGGTTTTCAAGAGGAAGCAAAAAGCCTCTCCACCCAGGCCTGGAATGTTTCCACC
CAATGTCGAGCA
