[The description below was written by a language model from this plasmid's Addgene catalogue record.]
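Description:
pCAG/hArf4(WT)-HA is a mammalian expression plasmid built on the pCAG backbone that produces wild-type human ARF4 (ADP-ribosylation factor 4, also known as ARF2) carrying a C-terminal HA epitope tag. The tag is encoded by the backbone, so the ARF4 coding sequence is fused in frame upstream of it. The record does not list the promoter explicitly. The pCAG name conventionally refers to the CAG promoter, a hybrid of the CMV early enhancer and chicken β-actin promoter that gives strong, broadly active expression in mammalian cells. No feature table is provided, so the polyadenylation signal, origin of replication and other backbone elements cannot be confirmed, and copy number is recorded as unknown.

The plasmid is propagated in E. coli under ampicillin selection. It also carries a neomycin resistance marker, which allows G418 selection of transfected mammalian cells, for instance to derive stable lines.

ARF4 is a small GTPase of the Arf family involved in membrane trafficking. The HA tag allows the exogenous protein to be detected by immunofluorescence or immunoblotting, or recovered by immunoprecipitation, using anti-HA antibodies. Placing the tag at the C terminus leaves the N terminus free, which matters because Arf proteins are generally N-terminally myristoylated for membrane association. The associated publication concerns the roles of ARF1 and ARF4 in recycling endosome morphology and retrograde transport from endosomes to the Golgi apparatus. This suggests use in localisation, overexpression or rescue experiments in cultured cells. The "WT" designation suggests it may serve as the wild-type reference for mutant versions, though the record describes none.
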