Addgene plasmid #79403: pCAG/hArf4(WT)-HA
Purpose: Expresses C-terminally HA-tagged Arf4(WT) in mammalian cells
Depositing lab: Kazuhisa Nakayama. Depositing organization: Kyoto University, Graduate School of Pharmaceutical Sciences. Publication: ARF1 and ARF4 regulate recycling endosomal morphology and retrograde transport from endosomes to the Golgi apparatus. Nakai W, Kondo Y, Saitoh A, Naito T, Nakayama K, Shin HW. Mol Biol Cell. 2013 Aug;24(16):2570-81. doi: 10.1091/mbc.E13-04-0197. Epub 2013 Jun 19. PubMed 23783033.
Backbone
  Vector backbone: pCAG
  Vector type: Mammalian Expression
  Selectable markers: Neomycin (select with G418)
Growth in bacteria
  Bacterial resistance: Ampicillin, 100 μg/mL
  Growth temperature: 37°C
  Growth strain: DH5alpha
  Copy number: Unknown
Gene/Insert
  Gene/Insert name: Arf4
  Species: H. sapiens (human)
  Entrez Gene: ARF4 (a.k.a. ARF2)
  Tag / fusion protein: HA (C terminal on backbone)
Terms and licenses: Academic/Nonprofit Terms; Industry Terms: Not Available to Industry
How to cite: pCAG/hArf4(WT)-HA was a gift from Kazuhisa Nakayama (Addgene plasmid # 79403 ; http://n2t.net/addgene:79403 ; RRID:Addgene_79403)
